Addgene plasmid #244855: pLentiCRISPR V2 ALAD_sg1
Purpose: Knockout of human ALAD
Depositing lab: Alexis Jourdain. Depositing organization: Universite de Lausanne (UNIL). Publication: An updated inventory of genes essential for oxidative phosphorylation identifies a mitochondrial origin in familial Meniere's disease. Harhai M, Foged MM, Zarges C, Landoni JC, Chollet S, Simonelli M, Recazens E, Lisci M, Laban N, Manley S, Riemer J, Lopez-Escamez JA, Lysakowski A, Jourdain AA. Cell Rep. 2025 Jul 25;44(8):116069. doi: 10.1016/j.celrep.2025.116069. PubMed 40714634.
Backbone
  Vector backbone: lentiCRISPR v2 puro
  Backbone manufacturer: Feng Zhang (Addgene #52961)
  Vector type: Lentiviral, CRISPR
  Selectable markers: Puromycin
Growth in bacteria
  Bacterial resistance: Ampicillin, 100 μg/mL
  Growth temperature: 37°C
  Growth strain: NEB Stable
  Copy number: High Copy
Gene/Insert
  Gene/Insert name: ALAD sgRNA
  gRNA/shRNA sequence: GGACATGATGGATGGACGCG
  Species: H. sapiens (human)
  Entrez Gene: ALAD (a.k.a. ALADH, PBGS)
  Promoter: U6
  Cloning method: Restriction Enzyme; 5′ cloning site Unknown (unknown if destroyed)
Resource information
  A portion of this plasmid was derived from a plasmid made by: Integrated DNA Technologies
Terms and licenses: Academic/Nonprofit Terms; Industry Terms: Not Available to Industry
How to cite: pLentiCRISPR V2 ALAD_sg1 was a gift from Alexis Jourdain (Addgene plasmid # 244855 ; http://n2t.net/addgene:244855 ; RRID:Addgene_244855)
