[The description below was written by a language model from this plasmid's Addgene catalogue record and pLannotate feature annotations shown in this document.]
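Description:
pLentiCRISPR V2 ALAD_sg1 is an all-in-one lentiviral CRISPR plasmid built on the lentiCRISPR v2 puro backbone and designed to knock out human ALAD (also called ALADH or PBGS). It is maintained in E. coli through a high-copy ColE1/pUC-type origin with ampicillin resistance (AmpR). The backbone also carries an f1 origin and an SV40/EM7-driven BleoR cassette that lies outside the packaged viral region. The full sequence record is about 13 kb.

The transfer cassette follows a third-generation, self-inactivating layout. A CMV enhancer/promoter drives a truncated HIV-1 5' LTR, followed by the Ψ packaging signal, a partial gag fragment, the Rev response element for Rev-dependent export of genomic RNA, and the cPPT/CTS. The cassette ends with a WPRE and a ΔU3 3' LTR, which inactivates LTR promoter activity after integration, and a bGH polyadenylation signal sits just downstream. Within this frame, a human U6 RNA polymerase III promoter expresses the ALAD-targeting spacer fused to the Streptococcus pyogenes gRNA scaffold. An EF-1α core promoter drives S. pyogenes Cas9, with a puromycin N-acetyltransferase coding sequence immediately after it. The annotation does not label the linker between Cas9 and PuroR or any epitope tag. The record gives the cloning method only as restriction enzyme, with the cloning sites unknown.

After packaging with helper plasmids and transduction into human cells, a single integrated provirus supplies both the nuclease and the guide, and transduced cells can be enriched with puromycin. The "sg1" in the name suggests it is one of several ALAD guides. The associated publication concerns genes essential for oxidative phosphorylation.
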