Features (pLannotate 1.2.2; 33 found; start..end, strand, type, name):
    582..1170    +  misc_feature   WPRE: woodchuck hepatitis virus posttranscriptional regulatory element
   1221..1240    +  misc_feature   cPPT/CTS (fragment): central polypurine tract and central termination sequence of HIV-1
   1242..1475    +  LTR            3' LTR (ΔU3): self-inactivating 3' long terminal repeat (LTR) from HIV-1
   1507..1731    +  polyA_signal   bGH poly(A) signal: bovine growth hormone polyadenylation signal
   1735..1756    +  promoter       SV40 promoter (fragment): SV40 enhancer and early promoter
   1777..2205    +  rep_origin     f1 ori (sequence partly withheld): f1 bacteriophage origin of replication; arrow indicates direction of (+) strand synthesis
   2219..2548    +  promoter       SV40 promoter: SV40 enhancer and early promoter
   2596..2643    +  promoter       EM7 promoter: synthetic bacterial promoter&nbsp
   2662..3036    +  CDS            BleoR: antibiotic-binding protein; Sh ble from Streptoalloteichus hindustanus; confers resistance to bleomycin, phleomycin, and Zeocin™
   3046..3171    +  CDS            ble (fragment): BLE_KLEPN - Experimental evidence at protein level: Swiss-Prot protein existence level 1. Binding protein with a strong affinity to the bleomycin family of antibiotics. Binds to CL990; an antimitotic-antibiotic compound. From Klebsiella pneumoniae.
   3166..3287    +  polyA_signal   SV40 poly(A) signal: SV40 polyadenylation signal
   3358..3380    -  protein_bind   lac operator (fragment): The lac repressor binds to the lac operator to inhibit transcription in E. coli. This inhibition can be relieved by adding lactose or isopropyl-β-D-thiogalactopyranoside (IPTG). lac repressor encoded by lacI
   3384..3414    -  promoter       lac promoter: promoter for the E. coli lac operon
   3429..3450    -  protein_bind   CAP binding site: CAP binding activates transcription in the presence of cAMP. E. coli catabolite activator protein
   3463..3555    -  CDS            lacI (fragment): lac repressor; lacI; The lac repressor binds to the lac operator to inhibit transcription in E. coli. This inhibition can be relieved by adding lactose or isopropyl-β-D-thiogalactopyranoside (IPTG).
   3738..4326    -  rep_origin     ori: high-copy-number ColE1/pMB1/pBR322/pUC origin of replication
   4497..5357    -  CDS            AmpR: β-lactamase; bla; confers resistance to ampicillin, carbenicillin, and related antibiotics
   5358..5462    -  promoter       AmpR promoter: bla
   5521..5573    -  misc_feature   bom (fragment): basis of mobility region from pBR322
   5728..6107    +  enhancer       CMV enhancer: human cytomegalovirus immediate early enhancer
   6108..6307    +  promoter       CMV promoter: human cytomegalovirus (CMV) immediate early promoter
   6325..6505    +  LTR            5' LTR (truncated): truncated 5' long terminal repeat (LTR) from HIV-1
   6552..6677    +  misc_feature   HIV-1 Ψ: packaging signal of human immunodeficiency virus type 1
   6661..7024    +  CDS            HIV-1 gag (fragment): gag protein from human immunodeficiency virus 1; gag
   7170..7403    +  misc_feature   RRE: The Rev response element (RRE) of HIV-1 allows for Rev-dependent mRNA export from the nucleus to the cytoplasm.
   7780..7880    +  CDS            Rev (fragment): human immunodeficiency virus 1 (HIV-1) Rev protein; rev; enhances nuclear export of unspliced and incompletely spliced viral mRNAs
   7930..8047    +  misc_feature   cPPT/CTS: central polypurine tract and central termination sequence of HIV-1
   8098..8338    +  promoter       U6 promoter: RNA polymerase III promoter for human U6 snRNA
   8367..8442    +  misc_RNA       gRNA scaffold: guide RNA scaffold for the Streptococcus pyogenes CRISPR/Cas9 system
   8460..8478    +  CDS            small t antigen (fragment): SV40 (simian virus 40) small t antigen
   8504..8715    +  promoter       EF-1α core promoter: core promoter for human elongation factor EF-1α
   8740..12843   +  CDS            Cas9: Cas9 (Csn1) endonuclease from the Streptococcus pyogenes Type II CRISPR/Cas system generates RNA-guided double strand breaks in DNA
  12981..566     +  CDS            PuroR (fragment) (across the origin): puromycin N-acetyltransferase; pac from Streptomyces; confers resistance to puromycin
>Addgene plasmid #244855 | pLentiCRISPR V2 ALAD_sg1 | addgene full sequence | sequence record 489391 | Addgene NGS Result
CCCGCGACGACGTCCCCAGGGCCGTACGCACCCTCGCCGCCGCGTTCGCCGACTACCCCGCCACGCGCCA
CACCGTCGATCCGGACCGCCACATCGAGCGGGTCACCGAGCTGCAAGAACTCTTCCTCACGCGCGTCGGG
CTCGACATCGGCAAGGTGTGGGTCGCGGACGACGGCGCCGCGGTGGCGGTCTGGACCACGCCGGAGAGCG
TCGAAGCGGGGGCGGTGTTCGCCGAGATCGGCCCGCGCATGGCCGAGTTGAGCGGTTCCCGGCTGGCCGC
GCAGCAACAGATGGAAGGCCTCCTGGCGCCGCACCGGCCCAAGGAGCCCGCGTGGTTCCTGGCCACCGTC
GGAGTCTCGCCCGACCACCAGGGCAAGGGTCTGGGCAGCGCCGTCGTGCTCCCCGGAGTGGAGGCGGCCG
AGCGCGCCGGGGTGCCCGCCTTCCTGGAGACCTCCGCGCCCCGCAACCTCCCCTTCTACGAGCGGCTCGG
CTTCACCGTCACCGCCGACGTCGAGGTGCCCGAAGGACCGCGCACCTGGTGCATGACCCGCAAGCCCGGT
GCCTGAACGCGTTAAGTCGACAATCAACCTCTGGATTACAAAATTTGTGAAAGATTGACTGGTATTCTTA
ACTATGTTGCTCCTTTTACGCTATGTGGATACGCTGCTTTAATGCCTTTGTATCATGCTATTGCTTCCCG
TATGGCTTTCATTTTCTCCTCCTTGTATAAATCCTGGTTGCTGTCTCTTTATGAGGAGTTGTGGCCCGTT
GTCAGGCAACGTGGCGTGGTGTGCACTGTGTTTGCTGACGCAACCCCCACTGGTTGGGGCATTGCCACCA
CCTGTCAGCTCCTTTCCGGGACTTTCGCTTTCCCCCTCCCTATTGCCACGGCGGAACTCATCGCCGCCTG
CCTTGCCCGCTGCTGGACAGGGGCTCGGCTGTTGGGCACTGACAATTCCGTGGTGTTGTCGGGGAAATCA
TCGTCCTTTCCTTGGCTGCTCGCCTGTGTTGCCACCTGGATTCTGCGCGGGACGTCCTTCTGCTACGTCC
CTTCGGCCCTCAATCCAGCGGACCTTCCTTCCCGCGGCCTGCTGCCGGCTCTGCGGCCTCTTCCGCGTCT
TCGCCTTCGCCCTCAGACGAGTCGGATCTCCCTTTGGGCCGCCTCCCCGCGTCGACTTTAAGACCAATGA
CTTACAAGGCAGCTGTAGATCTTAGCCACTTTTTAAAAGAAAAGGGGGGACTGGAAGGGCTAATTCACTC
CCAACGAAGACAAGATCTGCTTTTTGCTTGTACTGGGTCTCTCTGGTTAGACCAGATCTGAGCCTGGGAG
CTCTCTGGCTAACTAGGGAACCCACTGCTTAAGCCTCAATAAAGCTTGCCTTGAGTGCTTCAAGTAGTGT
GTGCCCGTCTGTTGTGTGACTCTGGTAACTAGAGATCCCTCAGACCCTTTTAGTCAGTGTGGAAAATCTC
TAGCAGGGCCCGTTTAAACCCGCTGATCAGCCTCGACTGTGCCTTCTAGTTGCCAGCCATCTGTTGTTTG
CCCCTCCCCCGTGCCTTCCTTGACCCTGGAAGGTGCCACTCCCACTGTCCTTTCCTAATAAAATGAGGAA
ATTGCATCGCATTGTCTGAGTAGGTGTCATTCTATTCTGGGGGGTGGGGTGGGGCAGGACAGCAAGGGGG
AGGATTGGGAAGACAATAGCAGGCATGCTGGGGATGCGGTGGGCTCTATGGCTTCTGAGGCGGAAAGAAC
CAGCTGGGGCTCTAGGGGGTATCCCC
[124 nt withheld, positions 1777-1900]
C
[91 nt withheld, positions 1902-1992]
A
[49 nt withheld, positions 1994-2042]
CCTTTGACGTTGGAGTCCACGTTCTTT
[37 nt withheld, positions 2070-2106]
ACCCTATCTCGGTCTATTCTTTTGATTTATAAGGGATTTTGCCGATTTCGGCCTATTGGTTAAAAAATGA
GCTGATTTAACAAAAATTTAACGCGAATTAATTCTGTGGAATGTGTGTCAGTTAGGGTGTGGAAAGTCCC
CAGGCTCCCCAGCAGGCAGAAGTATGCAAAGCATGCATCTCAATTAGTCAGCAACCAGGTGTGGAAAGTC
CCCAGGCTCCCCAGCAGGCAGAAGTATGCAAAGCATGCATCTCAATTAGTCAGCAACCATAGTCCCGCCC
CTAACTCCGCCCATCCCGCCCCTAACTCCGCCCAGTTCCGCCCATTCTCCGCCCCATGGCTGACTAATTT
TTTTTATTTATGCAGAGGCCGAGGCCGCCTCTGCCTCTGAGCTATTCCAGAAGTAGTGAGGAGGCTTTTT
TGGAGGCCTAGGCTTTTGCAAAAAGCTCCCGGGAGCTTGTATATCCATTTTCGGATCTGATCAGCACGTG
TTGACAATTAATCATCGGCATAGTATATCGGCATAGTATAATACGACAAGGTGAGGAACTAAACCATGGC
CAAGTTGACCAGTGCCGTTCCGGTGCTCACCGCGCGCGACGTCGCCGGAGCGGTCGAGTTCTGGACCGAC
CGGCTCGGGTTCTCCCGGGACTTCGTGGAGGACGACTTCGCCGGTGTGGTCCGGGACGACGTGACCCTGT
TCATCAGCGCGGTCCAGGACCAGGTGGTGCCGGACAACACCCTGGCCTGGGTGTGGGTGCGCGGCCTGGA
CGAGCTGTACGCCGAGTGGTCGGAGGTCGTGTCCACGAACTTCCGGGACGCCTCCGGGCCGGCCATGACC
GAGATCGGCGAGCAGCCGTGGGGGCGGGAGTTCGCCCTGCGCGACCCGGCCGGCAACTGCGTGCACTTCG
TGGCCGAGGAGCAGGACTGACACGTGCTACGAGATTTCGATTCCACCGCCGCCTTCTATGAAAGGTTGGG
CTTCGGAATCGTTTTCCGGGACGCCGGCTGGATGATCCTCCAGCGCGGGGATCTCATGCTGGAGTTCTTC
GCCCACCCCAACTTGTTTATTGCAGCTTATAATGGTTACAAATAAAGCAATAGCATCACAAATTTCACAA
ATAAAGCATTTTTTTCACTGCATTCTAGTTGTGGTTTGTCCAAACTCATCAATGTATCTTATCATGTCTG
TATACCGTCGACCTCTAGCTAGAGCTTGGCGTAATCATGGTCATAGCTGTTTCCTGTGTGAAATTGTTAT
CCGCTCACAATTCCACACAACATACGAGCCGGAAGCATAAAGTGTAAAGCCTGGGGTGCCTAATGAGTGA
GCTAACTCACATTAATTGCGTTGCGCTCACTGCCCGCTTTCCAGTCGGGAAACCTGTCGTGCCAGCTGCA
TTAATGAATCGGCCAACGCGCGGGGAGAGGCGGTTTGCGTATTGGGCGCTCTTCCGCTTCCTCGCTCACT
GACTCGCTGCGCTCGGTCGTTCGGCTGCGGCGAGCGGTATCAGCTCACTCAAAGGCGGTAATACGGTTAT
CCACAGAATCAGGGGATAACGCAGGAAAGAACATGTGAGCAAAAGGCCAGCAAAAGGCCAGGAACCGTAA
AAAGGCCGCGTTGCTGGCGTTTTTCCATAGGCTCCGCCCCCCTGACGAGCATCACAAAAATCGACGCTCA
AGTCAGAGGTGGCGAAACCCGACAGGACTATAAAGATACCAGGCGTTTCCCCCTGGAAGCTCCCTCGTGC
GCTCTCCTGTTCCGACCCTGCCGCTTACCGGATACCTGTCCGCCTTTCTCCCTTCGGGAAGCGTGGCGCT
TTCTCATAGCTCACGCTGTAGGTATCTCAGTTCGGTGTAGGTCGTTCGCTCCAAGCTGGGCTGTGTGCAC
GAACCCCCCGTTCAGCCCGACCGCTGCGCCTTATCCGGTAACTATCGTCTTGAGTCCAACCCGGTAAGAC
ACGACTTATCGCCACTGGCAGCAGCCACTGGTAACAGGATTAGCAGAGCGAGGTATGTAGGCGGTGCTAC
AGAGTTCTTGAAGTGGTGGCCTAACTACGGCTACACTAGAAGAACAGTATTTGGTATCTGCGCTCTGCTG
AAGCCAGTTACCTTCGGAAAAAGAGTTGGTAGCTCTTGATCCGGCAAACAAACCACCGCTGGTAGCGGTG
GTTTTTTTGTTTGCAAGCAGCAGATTACGCGCAGAAAAAAAGGATCTCAAGAAGATCCTTTGATCTTTTC
TACGGGGTCTGACGCTCAGTGGAACGAAAACTCACGTTAAGGGATTTTGGTCATGAGATTATCAAAAAGG
ATCTTCACCTAGATCCTTTTAAATTAAAAATGAAGTTTTAAATCAATCTAAAGTATATATGAGTAAACTT
GGTCTGACAGTTACCAATGCTTAATCAGTGAGGCACCTATCTCAGCGATCTGTCTATTTCGTTCATCCAT
AGTTGCCTGACTCCCCGTCGTGTAGATAACTACGATACGGGAGGGCTTACCATCTGGCCCCAGTGCTGCA
ATGATACCGCGAGACCCACGCTCACCGGCTCCAGATTTATCAGCAATAAACCAGCCAGCCGGAAGGGCCG
AGCGCAGAAGTGGTCCTGCAACTTTATCCGCCTCCATCCAGTCTATTAATTGTTGCCGGGAAGCTAGAGT
AAGTAGTTCGCCAGTTAATAGTTTGCGCAACGTTGTTGCCATTGCTACAGGCATCGTGGTGTCACGCTCG
TCGTTTGGTATGGCTTCATTCAGCTCCGGTTCCCAACGATCAAGGCGAGTTACATGATCCCCCATGTTGT
GCAAAAAAGCGGTTAGCTCCTTCGGTCCTCCGATCGTTGTCAGAAGTAAGTTGGCCGCAGTGTTATCACT
CATGGTTATGGCAGCACTGCATAATTCTCTTACTGTCATGCCATCCGTAAGATGCTTTTCTGTGACTGGT
GAGTACTCAACCAAGTCATTCTGAGAATAGTGTATGCGGCGACCGAGTTGCTCTTGCCCGGCGTCAATAC
GGGATAATACCGCGCCACATAGCAGAACTTTAAAAGTGCTCATCATTGGAAAACGTTCTTCGGGGCGAAA
ACTCTCAAGGATCTTACCGCTGTTGAGATCCAGTTCGATGTAACCCACTCGTGCACCCAACTGATCTTCA
GCATCTTTTACTTTCACCAGCGTTTCTGGGTGAGCAAAAACAGGAAGGCAAAATGCCGCAAAAAAGGGAA
TAAGGGCGACACGGAAATGTTGAATACTCATACTCTTCCTTTTTCAATATTATTGAAGCATTTATCAGGG
TTATTGTCTCATGAGCGGATACATATTTGAATGTATTTAGAAAAATAAACAAATAGGGGTTCCGCGCACA
TTTCCCCGAAAAGTGCCACCTGACGTCGACGGATCGGGAGATCTCCCGATCCCCTATGGTGCACTCTCAG
TACAATCTGCTCTGATGCCGCATAGTTAAGCCAGTATCTGCTCCCTGCTTGTGTGTTGGAGGTCGCTGAG
TAGTGCGCGAGCAAAATTTAAGCTACAACAAGGCAAGGCTTGACCGACAATTGCATGAAGAATCTGCTTA
GGGTTAGGCGTTTTGCGCTGCTTCGCGATGTACGGGCCAGATATACGCGTTGACATTGATTATTGACTAG
TTATTAATAGTAATCAATTACGGGGTCATTAGTTCATAGCCCATATATGGAGTTCCGCGTTACATAACTT
ACGGTAAATGGCCCGCCTGGCTGACCGCCCAACGACCCCCGCCCATTGACGTCAATAATGACGTATGTTC
CCATAGTAACGCCAATAGGGACTTTCCATTGACGTCAATGGGTGGAGTATTTACGGTAAACTGCCCACTT
GGCAGTACATCAAGTGTATCATATGCCAAGTACGCCCCCTATTGACGTCAATGACGGTAAATGGCCCGCC
TGGCATTATGCCCAGTACATGACCTTATGGGACTTTCCTACTTGGCAGTACATCTACGTATTAGTCATCG
CTATTACCATGGTGATGCGGTTTTGGCAGTACATCAATGGGCGTGGATAGCGGTTTGACTCACGGGGATT
TCCAAGTCTCCACCCCATTGACGTCAATGGGAGTTTGTTTTGGCACCAAAATCAACGGGACTTTCCAAAA
TGTCGTAACAACTCCGCCCCATTGACGCAAATGGGCGGTAGGCGTGTACGGTGGGAGGTCTATATAAGCA
GCGCGTTTTGCCTGTACTGGGTCTCTCTGGTTAGACCAGATCTGAGCCTGGGAGCTCTCTGGCTAACTAG
GGAACCCACTGCTTAAGCCTCAATAAAGCTTGCCTTGAGTGCTTCAAGTAGTGTGTGCCCGTCTGTTGTG
TGACTCTGGTAACTAGAGATCCCTCAGACCCTTTTAGTCAGTGTGGAAAATCTCTAGCAGTGGCGCCCGA
ACAGGGACTTGAAAGCGAAAGGGAAACCAGAGGAGCTCTCTCGACGCAGGACTCGGCTTGCTGAAGCGCG
CACGGCAAGAGGCGAGGGGCGGCGACTGGTGAGTACGCCAAAAATTTTGACTAGCGGAGGCTAGAAGGAG
AGAGATGGGTGCGAGAGCGTCAGTATTAAGCGGGGGAGAATTAGATCGCGATGGGAAAAAATTCGGTTAA
GGCCAGGGGGAAAGAAAAAATATAAATTAAAACATATAGTATGGGCAAGCAGGGAGCTAGAACGATTCGC
AGTTAATCCTGGCCTGTTAGAAACATCAGAAGGCTGTAGACAAATACTGGGACAGCTACAACCATCCCTT
CAGACAGGATCAGAAGAACTTAGATCATTATATAATACAGTAGCAACCCTCTATTGTGTGCATCAAAGGA
TAGAGATAAAAGACACCAAGGAAGCTTTAGACAAGATAGAGGAAGAGCAAAACAAAAGTAAGACCACCGC
ACAGCAAGCGGCCGCTGATCTTCAGACCTGGAGGAGGAGATATGAGGGACAATTGGAGAAGTGAATTATA
TAAATATAAAGTAGTAAAAATTGAACCATTAGGAGTAGCACCCACCAAGGCAAAGAGAAGAGTGGTGCAG
AGAGAAAAAAGAGCAGTGGGAATAGGAGCTTTGTTCCTTGGGTTCTTGGGAGCAGCAGGAAGCACTATGG
GCGCAGCGTCAATGACGCTGACGGTACAGGCCAGACAATTATTGTCTGGTATAGTGCAGCAGCAGAACAA
TTTGCTGAGGGCTATTGAGGCGCAACAGCATCTGTTGCAACTCACAGTCTGGGGCATCAAGCAGCTCCAG
GCAAGAATCCTGGCTGTGGAAAGATACCTAAAGGATCAACAGCTCCTGGGGATTTGGGGTTGCTCTGGAA
AACTCATTTGCACCACTGCTGTGCCTTGGAATGCTAGTTGGAGTAATAAATCTCTGGAACAGATTTGGAA
TCACACGACCTGGATGGAGTGGGACAGAGAAATTAACAATTACACAAGCTTAATACACTCCTTAATTGAA
GAATCGCAAAACCAGCAAGAAAAGAATGAACAAGAATTATTGGAATTAGATAAATGGGCAAGTTTGTGGA
ATTGGTTTAACATAACAAATTGGCTGTGGTATATAAAATTATTCATAATGATAGTAGGAGGCTTGGTAGG
TTTAAGAATAGTTTTTGCTGTACTTTCTATAGTGAATAGAGTTAGGCAGGGATATTCACCATTATCGTTT
CAGACCCACCTCCCAACCCCGAGGGGACCCGACAGGCCCGAAGGAATAGAAGAAGAAGGTGGAGAGAGAG
ACAGAGACAGATCCATTCGATTAGTGAACGGATCGGCACTGCGTGCGCCAATTCTGCAGACAAATGGCAG
TATTCATCCACAATTTTAAAAGAAAAGGGGGGATTGGGGGGTACAGTGCAGGGGAAAGAATAGTAGACAT
AATAGCAACAGACATACAAACTAAAGAATTACAAAAACAAATTACAAAAATTCAAAATTTTCGGGTTTAT
TACAGGGACAGCAGAGATCCAGTTTGGTTAATTAAGGTACCGAGGGCCTATTTCCCATGATTCCTTCATA
TTTGCATATACGATACAAGGCTGTTAGAGAGATAATTAGAATTAATTTGACTGTAAACACAAAGATATTA
GTACAAAATACGTGACGTAGAAAGTAATAATTTCTTGGGTAGTTTGCAGTTTTAAAATTATGTTTTAAAA
TGGACTATCATATGCTTACCGTAACTTGAAAGTATTTCGATTTCTTGGCTTTATATATCTTGTGGAAAGG
ACGAAACACCGGACATGATGGATGGACGCGGTTTTAGAGCTAGAAATAGCAAGTTAAAATAAGGCTAGTC
CGTTATCAACTTGAAAAAGTGGCACCGAGTCGGTGCTTTTTTGAATTCGCTAGCTAGGTCTTGAAAGGAG
TGGGAATTGGCTCCGGTGCCCGTCAGTGGGCAGAGCGCACATCGCCCACAGTCCCCGAGAAGTTGGGGGG
AGGGGTCGGCAATTGATCCGGTGCCTAGAGAAGGTGGCGCGGGGTAAACTGGGAAAGTGATGTCGTGTAC
TGGCTCCGCCTTTTTCCCGAGGGTGGGGGAGAACCGTATATAAGTGCAGTAGTCGCCGTGAACGTTCTTT
TTCGCAACGGGTTTGCCGCCAGAACACAGGACCGGTTCTAGAGCGCTGCCACCATGGACAAGAAGTACAG
CATCGGCCTGGACATCGGCACCAACTCTGTGGGCTGGGCCGTGATCACCGACGAGTACAAGGTGCCCAGC
AAGAAATTCAAGGTGCTGGGCAACACCGACCGGCACAGCATCAAGAAGAACCTGATCGGAGCCCTGCTGT
TCGACAGCGGCGAAACAGCCGAGGCCACCCGGCTGAAGAGAACCGCCAGAAGAAGATACACCAGACGGAA
GAACCGGATCTGCTATCTGCAAGAGATCTTCAGCAACGAGATGGCCAAGGTGGACGACAGCTTCTTCCAC
AGACTGGAAGAGTCCTTCCTGGTGGAAGAGGATAAGAAGCACGAGCGGCACCCCATCTTCGGCAACATCG
TGGACGAGGTGGCCTACCACGAGAAGTACCCCACCATCTACCACCTGAGAAAGAAACTGGTGGACAGCAC
CGACAAGGCCGACCTGCGGCTGATCTATCTGGCCCTGGCCCACATGATCAAGTTCCGGGGCCACTTCCTG
ATCGAGGGCGACCTGAACCCCGACAACAGCGACGTGGACAAGCTGTTCATCCAGCTGGTGCAGACCTACA
ACCAGCTGTTCGAGGAAAACCCCATCAACGCCAGCGGCGTGGACGCCAAGGCCATCCTGTCTGCCAGACT
GAGCAAGAGCAGACGGCTGGAAAATCTGATCGCCCAGCTGCCCGGCGAGAAGAAGAATGGCCTGTTCGGA
AACCTGATTGCCCTGAGCCTGGGCCTGACCCCCAACTTCAAGAGCAACTTCGACCTGGCCGAGGATGCCA
AACTGCAGCTGAGCAAGGACACCTACGACGACGACCTGGACAACCTGCTGGCCCAGATCGGCGACCAGTA
CGCCGACCTGTTTCTGGCCGCCAAGAACCTGTCCGACGCCATCCTGCTGAGCGACATCCTGAGAGTGAAC
ACCGAGATCACCAAGGCCCCCCTGAGCGCCTCTATGATCAAGAGATACGACGAGCACCACCAGGACCTGA
CCCTGCTGAAAGCTCTCGTGCGGCAGCAGCTGCCTGAGAAGTACAAAGAGATTTTCTTCGACCAGAGCAA
GAACGGCTACGCCGGCTACATTGACGGCGGAGCCAGCCAGGAAGAGTTCTACAAGTTCATCAAGCCCATC
CTGGAAAAGATGGACGGCACCGAGGAACTGCTCGTGAAGCTGAACAGAGAGGACCTGCTGCGGAAGCAGC
GGACCTTCGACAACGGCAGCATCCCCCACCAGATCCACCTGGGAGAGCTGCACGCCATTCTGCGGCGGCA
GGAAGATTTTTACCCATTCCTGAAGGACAACCGGGAAAAGATCGAGAAGATCCTGACCTTCCGCATCCCC
TACTACGTGGGCCCTCTGGCCAGGGGAAACAGCAGATTCGCCTGGATGACCAGAAAGAGCGAGGAAACCA
TCACCCCCTGGAACTTCGAGGAAGTGGTGGACAAGGGCGCTTCCGCCCAGAGCTTCATCGAGCGGATGAC
CAACTTCGATAAGAACCTGCCCAACGAGAAGGTGCTGCCCAAGCACAGCCTGCTGTACGAGTACTTCACC
GTGTATAACGAGCTGACCAAAGTGAAATACGTGACCGAGGGAATGAGAAAGCCCGCCTTCCTGAGCGGCG
AGCAGAAAAAGGCCATCGTGGACCTGCTGTTCAAGACCAACCGGAAAGTGACCGTGAAGCAGCTGAAAGA
GGACTACTTCAAGAAAATCGAGTGCTTCGACTCCGTGGAAATCTCCGGCGTGGAAGATCGGTTCAACGCC
TCCCTGGGCACATACCACGATCTGCTGAAAATTATCAAGGACAAGGACTTCCTGGACAATGAGGAAAACG
AGGACATTCTGGAAGATATCGTGCTGACCCTGACACTGTTTGAGGACAGAGAGATGATCGAGGAACGGCT
GAAAACCTATGCCCACCTGTTCGACGACAAAGTGATGAAGCAGCTGAAGCGGCGGAGATACACCGGCTGG
GGCAGGCTGAGCCGGAAGCTGATCAACGGCATCCGGGACAAGCAGTCCGGCAAGACAATCCTGGATTTCC
TGAAGTCCGACGGCTTCGCCAACAGAAACTTCATGCAGCTGATCCACGACGACAGCCTGACCTTTAAAGA
GGACATCCAGAAAGCCCAGGTGTCCGGCCAGGGCGATAGCCTGCACGAGCACATTGCCAATCTGGCCGGC
AGCCCCGCCATTAAGAAGGGCATCCTGCAGACAGTGAAGGTGGTGGACGAGCTCGTGAAAGTGATGGGCC
GGCACAAGCCCGAGAACATCGTGATCGAAATGGCCAGAGAGAACCAGACCACCCAGAAGGGACAGAAGAA
CAGCCGCGAGAGAATGAAGCGGATCGAAGAGGGCATCAAAGAGCTGGGCAGCCAGATCCTGAAAGAACAC
CCCGTGGAAAACACCCAGCTGCAGAACGAGAAGCTGTACCTGTACTACCTGCAGAATGGGCGGGATATGT
ACGTGGACCAGGAACTGGACATCAACCGGCTGTCCGACTACGATGTGGACCATATCGTGCCTCAGAGCTT
TCTGAAGGACGACTCCATCGACAACAAGGTGCTGACCAGAAGCGACAAGAACCGGGGCAAGAGCGACAAC
GTGCCCTCCGAAGAGGTCGTGAAGAAGATGAAGAACTACTGGCGGCAGCTGCTGAACGCCAAGCTGATTA
CCCAGAGAAAGTTCGACAATCTGACCAAGGCCGAGAGAGGCGGCCTGAGCGAACTGGATAAGGCCGGCTT
CATCAAGAGACAGCTGGTGGAAACCCGGCAGATCACAAAGCACGTGGCACAGATCCTGGACTCCCGGATG
AACACTAAGTACGACGAGAATGACAAGCTGATCCGGGAAGTGAAAGTGATCACCCTGAAGTCCAAGCTGG
TGTCCGATTTCCGGAAGGATTTCCAGTTTTACAAAGTGCGCGAGATCAACAACTACCACCACGCCCACGA
CGCCTACCTGAACGCCGTCGTGGGAACCGCCCTGATCAAAAAGTACCCTAAGCTGGAAAGCGAGTTCGTG
TACGGCGACTACAAGGTGTACGACGTGCGGAAGATGATCGCCAAGAGCGAGCAGGAAATCGGCAAGGCTA
CCGCCAAGTACTTCTTCTACAGCAACATCATGAACTTTTTCAAGACCGAGATTACCCTGGCCAACGGCGA
GATCCGGAAGCGGCCTCTGATCGAGACAAACGGCGAAACCGGGGAGATCGTGTGGGATAAGGGCCGGGAT
TTTGCCACCGTGCGGAAAGTGCTGAGCATGCCCCAAGTGAATATCGTGAAAAAGACCGAGGTGCAGACAG
GCGGCTTCAGCAAAGAGTCTATCCTGCCCAAGAGGAACAGCGATAAGCTGATCGCCAGAAAGAAGGACTG
GGACCCTAAGAAGTACGGCGGCTTCGACAGCCCCACCGTGGCCTATTCTGTGCTGGTGGTGGCCAAAGTG
GAAAAGGGCAAGTCCAAGAAACTGAAGAGTGTGAAAGAGCTGCTGGGGATCACCATCATGGAAAGAAGCA
GCTTCGAGAAGAATCCCATCGACTTTCTGGAAGCCAAGGGCTACAAAGAAGTGAAAAAGGACCTGATCAT
CAAGCTGCCTAAGTACTCCCTGTTCGAGCTGGAAAACGGCCGGAAGAGAATGCTGGCCTCTGCCGGCGAA
CTGCAGAAGGGAAACGAACTGGCCCTGCCCTCCAAATATGTGAACTTCCTGTACCTGGCCAGCCACTATG
AGAAGCTGAAGGGCTCCCCCGAGGATAATGAGCAGAAACAGCTGTTTGTGGAACAGCACAAGCACTACCT
GGACGAGATCATCGAGCAGATCAGCGAGTTCTCCAAGAGAGTGATCCTGGCCGACGCTAATCTGGACAAA
GTGCTGTCCGCCTACAACAAGCACCGGGATAAGCCCATCAGAGAGCAGGCCGAGAATATCATCCACCTGT
TTACCCTGACCAATCTGGGAGCCCCTGCCGCCTTCAAGTACTTTGACACCACCATCGACCGGAAGAGGTA
CACCAGCACCAAAGAGGTGCTGGACGCCACCCTGATCCACCAGAGCATCACCGGCCTGTACGAGACACGG
ATCGACCTGTCTCAGCTGGGAGGCGACAAGCGACCTGCCGCCACAAAGAAGGCTGGACAGGCTAAGAAGA
AGAAAGATTACAAAGACGATGACGATAAGGGATCCGGCGCAACAAACTTCTCTCTGCTGAAACAAGCCGG
AGATGTCGAAGAGAATCCTGGACCGACCGAGTACAAGCCCACGGTGCGCCTCGCCA
